Addgene plasmid #155293: Dox human Citron shRNA 1 mKate
Purpose: Lentivirus for doxycycline inducible expression of nontargeting shRNA, mKate marker, based on Addgene 11652
Depositing lab: Martin Carroll. Depositing organization: University of Pennsylvania.
Backbone
  Vector backbone: Addgene #11652
  Modifications to backbone: Human Citron shRNA from PMID: 16431929 mKate replaces GFP
  Vector type: Mammalian Expression
Growth in bacteria
  Bacterial resistance: Ampicillin, 100 μg/mL
  Growth temperature: 37°C
  Growth strain: NEB Stable
  Copy number: High Copy
Gene/Insert
  Gene/Insert name: Citron
  gRNA/shRNA sequence: ATGGAAGGCACTATTTCTCAA
  Species: H. sapiens (human)
  Entrez Gene: CIT (a.k.a. CITK, CRIK, MCPH17, STK21)
Terms and licenses: Academic/Nonprofit Terms; Industry Terms: Not Available to Industry
How to cite: Dox human Citron shRNA 1 mKate was a gift from Martin Carroll (Addgene plasmid # 155293 ; http://n2t.net/addgene:155293 ; RRID:Addgene_155293)
