[The description below was written by a language model from this plasmid's Addgene catalogue record and pLannotate feature annotations shown in this document.]
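Description:
Dox human Citron shRNA 1 mKate is an HIV-1-based lentiviral transfer plasmid for doxycycline-regulated knockdown of human Citron (CIT, the citron kinase gene) in mammalian cells. It derives from an existing Tet-regulated shRNA backbone in which the original GFP marker was replaced with a far-red fluorescent protein. The name, insert field and backbone notes all describe a Citron-targeting hairpin. The purpose line instead says "nontargeting shRNA", which appears to be an inconsistency in the catalogue entry. The plasmid is propagated in E. coli as a high-copy construct with a ColE1/pUC-type origin and ampicillin resistance. Its backbone also carries remnants of pBR322 and an SV40 promoter–gpt cassette with SV40 intron and polyadenylation sequences, all outside the viral genome.

Between the LTRs, the feature table shows the packaging signal Ψ with a gag fragment, the RRE and the cPPT/CTS. These support Rev-dependent export, packaging and nuclear import of the vector genome. An EF-1α core promoter drives a bicistronic transcript encoding mKate2, an EMCV IRES and a Tet-binding regulator, followed by WPRE to enhance expression. The regulator is annotated as an rtTA3-like fragment joined to an NLS and the KRAB repression domain. The shRNA unit sits within the self-inactivating 3' LTR and consists of tetO repeats upstream of the human H1 Pol III promoter, next to a loxP site. This placement means the unit is duplicated into both LTRs on integration, and the loxP site would allow Cre-mediated excision of the provirus. The KRAB fusion binds the tetO array and controls nearby promoters epigenetically, so doxycycline switches hairpin expression, while mKate2 marks transduced cells. The hairpin itself is not annotated in the feature table.
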