Features (pLannotate 1.2.2; 38 found; start..end, strand, type, name):
    377..634     +  LTR            5' LTR (truncated): truncated 5' long terminal repeat (LTR) from HIV-1
    681..806     +  misc_feature   HIV-1 Ψ: packaging signal of human immunodeficiency virus type 1
    790..1153    +  CDS            HIV-1 gag (fragment): gag protein from human immunodeficiency virus 1; gag
   1299..1532    +  misc_feature   RRE: The Rev response element (RRE) of HIV-1 allows for Rev-dependent mRNA export from the nucleus to the cytoplasm.
   1909..1935    +  CDS            Rev (fragment): human immunodeficiency virus 1 (HIV-1) Rev protein; rev; enhances nuclear export of unspliced and incompletely spliced viral mRNAs
   1945..2062    +  misc_feature   cPPT/CTS: central polypurine tract and central termination sequence of HIV-1
   2131..2342    +  promoter       EF-1α core promoter: core promoter for human elongation factor EF-1α
   2368..3066    +  CDS            mKate2: monomeric far-red fluorescent protein (Shcherbo et al., 2009) mammalian codon-optimized
   3090..3641    +  misc_feature   IRES: internal ribosome entry site (IRES) of the encephalomyocarditis virus (EMCV)
   3648..4227    +  CDS            rtTA3 (fragment): reverse tetracycline transactivator 3 activates expression from Tet-responsive promoters in the presence of doxycycline
   4265..4284    +  CDS            SV40 NLS (fragment): nuclear localization signal of SV40 (simian virus 40) large T antigen
   4388..4582    +  CDS            KRAB: Krüppel-associated box (KRAB) transcriptional repression domain from the human zinc finger protein ZNF10 (Margolin et al., 1994)
   4699..4738    +  misc_feature   MCS (fragment): pBluescript multiple cloning site
   4758..5346    +  misc_feature   WPRE: woodchuck hepatitis virus posttranscriptional regulatory element
   5414..5433    +  misc_feature   cPPT/CTS (fragment): central polypurine tract and central termination sequence of HIV-1
   5435..5469    +  LTR            3' LTR (ΔU3) (fragment): self-inactivating 3' long terminal repeat (LTR) from HIV-1
   5501..5713    +  protein_bind   tetracycline response element (fragment): contains seven copies of the tetracycline operator tetO tetracycline repressor TetR
   5729..5943    +  promoter       H1 promoter: human H1 RNA promoter
   6025..6058    +  protein_bind   loxP: Cre-mediated recombination occurs in the 8-bp core sequence (GCATACAT). Cre recombinase
   6078..6258    +  LTR            5' LTR (truncated): truncated 5' long terminal repeat (LTR) from HIV-1
   6283..6301    -  promoter       SP6 promoter: promoter for bacteriophage SP6 RNA polymerase
   6529..6808    +  CDS            TcR (fragment): tetracycline efflux protein; tet; confers resistance to tetracycline
   6809..6857    -  misc_feature   bom (fragment): basis of mobility region from pBR322
   6959..6994    -  CDS            rop (fragment): Rop protein, which maintains plasmids at low copy number; rop
   7089..7193    +  promoter       AmpR promoter: bla
   7194..8054    +  CDS            AmpR: β-lactamase; bla; confers resistance to ampicillin, carbenicillin, and related antibiotics
   8225..8813    +  rep_origin     ori: high-copy-number ColE1/pMB1/pBR322/pUC origin of replication
   8996..9052    +  CDS            lacI (fragment): lac repressor; lacI; The lac repressor binds to the lac operator to inhibit transcription in E. coli. This inhibition can be relieved by adding lactose or isopropyl-β-D-thiogalactopyranoside (IPTG).
   9059..9388    +  promoter       SV40 promoter: SV40 enhancer and early promoter
   9588..9707    +  CDS            gpt (fragment): XGPT_ECOLI - Also known as gpp, gxu. Experimental evidence at protein level: Swiss-Prot protein existence level 1. Purine salvage pathway enzyme that catalyzes the transfer of the ribosyl-5-phosphate group from 5-phospho-alpha-D-ribose 1- diphosphate (PRPP) to the N9 position of the 6-oxopurines guanine and xanthine to form the corresponding ribonucleotides GMP (guanosine 5'- monophosphate) and XMP (xanthosine 5'-monophosphate), with the release of PPi. To a lesser extent, also acts on hypoxanthine (PubMed:9100006, PubMed:3886014). Does not ribophosphorylate adenine (PubMed:3886014). From Esch
   9707..10042   +  CDS            gpt (fragment): XGPT_ECOLI - Also known as gpp, gxu. Experimental evidence at protein level: Swiss-Prot protein existence level 1. Purine salvage pathway enzyme that catalyzes the transfer of the ribosyl-5-phosphate group from 5-phospho-alpha-D-ribose 1- diphosphate (PRPP) to the N9 position of the 6-oxopurines guanine and xanthine to form the corresponding ribonucleotides GMP (guanosine 5'- monophosphate) and XMP (xanthosine 5'-monophosphate), with the release of PPi. To a lesser extent, also acts on hypoxanthine (PubMed:9100006, PubMed:3886014). Does not ribophosphorylate adenine (PubMed:3886014). From Esch
  10137..10442   +  CDS            frsA (fragment): FRSA_ECOLI - Also known as yafA. Experimental evidence at protein level: Swiss-Prot protein existence level 1. Catalyzes the hydrolysis of esters (PubMed:15808744). Displays esterase activity toward pNP-butyrate (PubMed:15808744). May stimulate mixed-acid fermentation by acting as a fermentation/respiration switch that down-regulates respiration and up- regulates fermentation rates (PubMed:15169777). From Escherichia coli (strain K12).
  10446..10520   +  CDS            small t antigen (fragment): SV40 (simian virus 40) small t antigen
  10522..10587   +  intron         small t intron: SV40 (simian virus 40) small t antigen intron
  10717..10737   +  CDS            SV40 NLS: nuclear localization signal of SV40 (simian virus 40) large T antigen
  11056..11139   +  CDS            large T antigen (fragment): large T antigen from SV40 (simian virus 40)
  11162..11296   +  polyA_signal   SV40 poly(A) signal: SV40 polyadenylation signal
  11463..329     +  CDS            nef (fragment) (across the origin): NEF_HV1BR - Experimental evidence at protein level: Swiss-Prot protein existence level 1. Extracellular Nef protein targets CD4(+) T-lymphocytes for apoptosis by interacting with CXCR4 surface receptors (PubMed:14990729). From Human immunodeficiency virus type 1 group M subtype B (isolate BRU/LAI) (HIV-1).
>Addgene plasmid #155293 | Dox human Citron shRNA 1 mKate | addgene full sequence | sequence record 311908 | Addgene NGS Result
TGGAAGGGCTAATTCACTCCCAAAGAAGACAAGATATCCTTGATCTGTGGATCTACCACACACAAGGCTA
CTTCCCTGATTAGCAGAACTACACACCAGGGCCAGGGGTCAGATATCCACTGACCTTTGGATGGTGCTAC
AAGCTAGTACCAGTTGAGCCAGATAAGGTAGAAGAGGCCAATAAAGGAGAGAACACCAGCTTGTTACACC
CTGTGAGCCTGCATGGGATGGATGACCCGGAGAGAGAAGTGTTAGAGTGGAGGTTTGACAGCCGCCTAGC
ATTTCATCACGTGGCCCGAGAGCTGCATCCGGAGTACTTCAAGAACTGCTGATATCGAGCTTGCTACAAG
GGACTTTCCGCTGGGGACTTTCCAGGGAGGCGTGGCCTGGGCGGGACTGGGGAGTGGCGAGCCCTCAGAT
CCTGCATATAAGCAGCTGCTTTTTGCCTGTACTGGGTCTCTCTGGTTAGACCAGATCTGAGCCTGGGAGC
TCTCTGGCTAACTAGGGAACCCACTGCTTAAGCCTCAATAAAGCTTGCCTTGAGTGCTTCAAGTAGTGTG
TGCCCGTCTGTTGTGTGACTCTGGTAACTAGAGATCCCTCAGACCCTTTTAGTCAGTGTGGAAAATCTCT
AGCAGTGGCGCCCGAACAGGGACTTGAAAGCGAAAGGGAAACCAGAGGAGCTCTCTCGACGCAGGACTCG
GCTTGCTGAAGCGCGCACGGCAAGAGGCGAGGGGCGGCGACTGGTGAGTACGCCAAAAATTTTGACTAGC
GGAGGCTAGAAGGAGAGAGATGGGTGCGAGAGCGTCAGTATTAAGCGGGGGAGAATTAGATCGCGATGGG
AAAAAATTCGGTTAAGGCCAGGGGGAAAGAAAAAATATAAATTAAAACATATAGTATGGGCAAGCAGGGA
GCTAGAACGATTCGCAGTTAATCCTGGCCTGTTAGAAACATCAGAAGGCTGTAGACAAATACTGGGACAG
CTACAACCATCCCTTCAGACAGGATCAGAAGAACTTAGATCATTATATAATACAGTAGCAACCCTCTATT
GTGTGCATCAAAGGATAGAGATAAAAGACACCAAGGAAGCTTTAGACAAGATAGAGGAAGAGCAAAACAA
AAGTAAGACCACCGCACAGCAAGCGGCCGCTGATCTTCAGACCTGGAGGAGGAGATATGAGGGACAATTG
GAGAAGTGAATTATATAAATATAAAGTAGTAAAAATTGAACCATTAGGAGTAGCACCCACCAAGGCAAAG
AGAAGAGTGGTGCAGAGAGAAAAAAGAGCAGTGGGAATAGGAGCTTTGTTCCTTGGGTTCTTGGGAGCAG
CAGGAAGCACTATGGGCGCAGCGTCAATGACGCTGACGGTACAGGCCAGACAATTATTGTCTGGTATAGT
GCAGCAGCAGAACAATTTGCTGAGGGCTATTGAGGCGCAACAGCATCTGTTGCAACTCACAGTCTGGGGC
ATCAAGCAGCTCCAGGCAAGAATCCTGGCTGTGGAAAGATACCTAAAGGATCAACAGCTCCTGGGGATTT
GGGGTTGCTCTGGAAAACTCATTTGCACCACTGCTGTGCCTTGGAATGCTAGTTGGAGTAATAAATCTCT
GGAACAGATTTGGAATCACACGACCTGGATGGAGTGGGACAGAGAAATTAACAATTACACAAGCTTAATA
CACTCCTTAATTGAAGAATCGCAAAACCAGCAAGAAAAGAATGAACAAGAATTATTGGAATTAGATAAAT
GGGCAAGTTTGTGGAATTGGTTTAACATAACAAATTGGCTGTGGTATATAAAATTATTCATAATGATAGT
AGGAGGCTTGGTAGGTTTAAGAATAGTTTTTGCTGTACTTTCTATAGTGAATAGAGTTAGGCAGGGATAT
TCACCATTATCGTTTCAGACCCACCTCCCAACCCCGAGGGGACCCAGACCACAATTTTAAAAGAAAAGGG
GGGATTGGGGGGTACAGTGCAGGGGAAAGAATAGTAGACATAATAGCAACAGACATACAAACTAAAGAAT
TACAAAAACAAATTACAAAAATTCAAAATTTTCGGGTTTATTACAGGGACAGCAGAGATCCACTTTGGCG
CCGGCTCGAGTGGCTCCGGTGCCCGTCAGTGGGCAGAGCGCACATCGCCCACAGTCCCCGAGAAGTTGGG
GGGAGGGGTCGGCAATTGAACCGGTGCCTAGAGAAGGTGGCGCGGGGTAAACTGGGAAAGTGATGTCGTG
TACTGGCTCCGCCTTTTTCCCGAGGGTGGGGGAGAACCGTATATAAGTGCAGTAGTCGCCGTGAACGTTC
TTTTTCGCAACGGGTTTGCCGCCAGAACACAGGTGTCGTGACGCGGGATCCGCCACCATGGTGAGCGAGC
TGATTAAGGAGAACATGCACATGAAGCTGTACATGGAGGGCACCGTGAACAACCACCACTTCAAGTGCAC
ATCCGAGGGCGAAGGCAAGCCCTACGAGGGCACCCAGACCATGAGAATCAAGGCGGTCGAGGGCGGCCCT
CTCCCCTTCGCCTTCGACATCCTGGCTACCAGCTTCATGTACGGCAGCAAAACCTTCATCAACCACACCC
AGGGCATCCCCGACTTCTTTAAGCAGTCCTTCCCCGAGGGCTTCACATGGGAGAGAGTCACCACATACGA
AGACGGGGGCGTGCTGACCGCTACCCAGGACACCAGCCTCCAGGACGGCTGCCTCATCTACAACGTCAAG
ATCAGAGGGGTGAACTTCCCATCCAACGGCCCTGTGATGCAGAAGAAAACACTCGGCTGGGAGGCCTCCA
CCGAGACCCTGTACCCCGCTGACGGCGGCCTGGAAGGCAGAGCCGACATGGCCCTGAAGCTCGTGGGCGG
GGGCCACCTGATCTGCAACTTGAAGACCACATACAGATCCAAGAAACCCGCTAAGAACCTCAAGATGCCC
GGCGTCTACTATGTGGACAGAAGACTGGAAAGAATCAAGGAGGCCGACAAAGAGACCTACGTCGAGCAGC
ACGAGGTGGCTGTGGCCAGATACTGCGACCTCCCTAGCAAACTGGGGCACAGATGAGGAATTCCGCCCCC
CCCCCCCTAACGTTACTGGCCGAAGCCGCTTGGAATAAGGCCGGTGTGCGTTTGTCTATATGTTATTTTC
CACCATATTGCCGTCTTTTGGCAATGTGAGGGCCCGGAAACCTGGCCCTGTCTTCTTGACGAGCATTCCT
AGGGGTCTTTCCCCTCTCGCCAAAGGAATGCAAGGTCTGTTGAATGTCGTGAAGGAAGCAGTTCCTCTGG
AAGCTTCTTGAAGACAAACAACGTCTGTAGCGACCCTTTGCAGGCAGCGGAACCCCCCACCTGGCGACAG
GTGCCTCTGCGGCCAAAAGCCACGTGTATAAGATACACCTGCAAAGGCGGCACAACCCCAGTGCCACGTT
GTGAGTTGGATAGTTGTGGAAAGAGTCAAATGGCTCTCCTCAAGCGTATTCAACAAGGGGCTGAAGGATG
CCCAGAAGGTACCCCATTGTATGGGATCTGATCTGGGGCCTCGGTGCACATGCTTTACATGTGTTTAGTC
GAGGTTAAAAAACGTCTAGGCCCCCCGAACCACGGGGACGTGGTTTTCCTTTGAAAAACACGATGATAAT
ACCATGGCTAGACTGGACAAGAGCAAAGTCATAAACGGCGCTCTGGAATTACTCAATGGAGTCGGTATCG
AAGGCCTGACGACAAGGAAACTCGCTCAAAAGCTGGGAGTTGAGCAGCCTACCCTGTACTGGCACGTGAA
GAACAAGCGGGCCCTGCTCGATGCCCTGCCAATCGAGATGCTGGACAGGCATCATACCCACTTCTGCCCC
CTGGAAGGCGAGTCATGGCAAGACTTTCTGCGGAACAACGCCAAGTCATTCCGCTGTGCTCTCCTCTCAC
ATCGCGACGGGGCTAAAGTGCATCTCGGCACCCGCCCAACAGAGAAACAGTACGAAACCCTGGAAAATCA
GCTCGCGTTCCTGTGTCAGCAAGGCTTCTCCCTGGAGAACGCACTGTACGCTCTGTCCGCCGTGGGCCAC
TTTACACTGGGCTGCGTATTGGAGGAACAGGAGCATCAAGTAGCAAAAGAGGAAAGAGAGACACCTACCA
CCGATTCTATGCCCCCACTTCTGAGACAAGCAATTGAGCTGTTCGACCGGCAGGGAGCCGAACCTGCCTT
CCTTTTCGGCCTGGAACTAATCATATGCGGATTAGAAAAACAACTTAAATGTGAAAGTGGGTCGCCAAAA
AAGAAGAGAAAGGTCGACGGCGGTGGTGCTTTGTCTCCTCAGCACTCTGCTGTCACTCAAGGAAGTATCA
TCAAGAACAAGGAGGGCATGGATGCTAAGTCACTAACTGCCTGGTCCCGGACACTGGTGACCTTCAAGGA
TGTATTTGTGGACTTCACCAGGGAGGAGTGGAAGCTGCTGGACACTGCTCAGCAGATCGTGTACAGAAAT
GTGATGCTGGAGAACTATAAGAACCTGGTTTCCTTGGGTTATCAGCTTACTAAGCCAGATGTGATCCTCC
GGTTGGAGAAGGGAGAAGAGCCCTGGCTGGTGGAGAGAGAAATTCACCAAGAGACCCATCCTGATTCAGA
GACTGCATTTGAAATCAAATCATCAGTTTAAGGATCTCGACTAGCTAGTAGCTAGCTAGCTAGTCGAGCT
CAAGCTTCGAATTCGATATCAAGCTTATCGCGATACCGTCGACCTCGACCTCGACTAGTCATATGATAAT
CAACCTCTGGATTACAAAATTTGTGAAAGATTGACTGGTATTCTTAACTATGTTGCTCCTTTTACGCTAT
GTGGATACGCTGCTTTAATGCCTTTGTATCATGCTATTGCTTCCCGTATGGCTTTCATTTTCTCCTCCTT
GTATAAATCCTGGTTGCTGTCTCTTTATGAGGAGTTGTGGCCCGTTGTCAGGCAACGTGGCGTGGTGTGC
ACTGTGTTTGCTGACGCAACCCCCACTGGTTGGGGCATTGCCACCACCTGTCAGCTCCTTTCCGGGACTT
TCGCTTTCCCCCTCCCTATTGCCACGGCGGAACTCATCGCCGCCTGCCTTGCCCGCTGCTGGACAGGGGC
TCGGCTGTTGGGCACTGACAATTCCGTGGTGTTGTCGGGGAAGCTGACGTCCTTTCCATGGCTGCTCGCC
TGTGTTGCCACCTGGATTCTGCGCGGGACGTCCTTCTGCTACGTCCCTTCGGCCCTCAATCCAGCGGACC
TTCCTTCCCGCGGCCTGCTGCCGGCTCTGCGGCCTCTTCCGCGTCTTCGCCTTCGCCCTCAGACGAGTCG
GATCTCCCTTTGGGCCGCCTCCCCGCATCGGTACGTATGGCCAGGTACCTTTAAGACCAATGACTTACAA
GGCAGCTGTAGATCTTAGCCACTTTTTAAAAGAAAAGGGGGGACTGGAAGGGCTAATTCACTCCCAACGA
AGACAAGATGGGATCAATTCACCATGCTAGTGGATCCCCCTCGAGTTTACCACTCCCTATCAGTGATAGA
GAAAAGTGAAAGTCGAGTTTACCACTCCCTATCAGTGATAGAGAAAAGTGAAAGTCGAGTTTACCACTCC
CTATCAGTGATAGAGAAAAGTGAAAGTCGAGTTTACCACTCCCTATCAGTGATAGAGAAAAGTGAAAGTC
GAGTTTACCACTCCCTATCAGTGATAGAGAAAAGTGAAAGTCGGGGCTGCAGGAATTCGAACGCTGACGT
CATCAACCCGCTCCAAGGAATCGCGGGCCCAGTGTCACTAGGCGGGAACACCCAGCGCGCGTGCGCCCTG
GCAGGAAGATGGCTGTGAGGGACAGGGGAGTGGCGCCCTGCAATATTTGCATGTCGCTATGTGTTCTGGG
AAATCACCATAAACGTGAAATGTCTTTGGATTTGGGAATCTTATAAGTTCTGTATGAGACCACGCGCCCA
TGGAAGGCACTATTTCTCAATTCAAGAGATTGAGAAATAGTGCCTTCCATTTTTTACGATACCGTCGCAT
GGGAATAACTTCGTATAGCATACATTATACGAAGTTATGCTGCTTTTTGCTTGTACTGGGTCTCTCTGGT
TAGACCAGATCTGAGCCTGGGAGCTCTCTGGCTAACTAGGGAACCCACTGCTTAAGCCTCAATAAAGCTT
GCCTTGAGTGCTTCAAGTAGTGTGTGCCCGTCTGTTGTGTGACTCTGGTAACTAGAGATCCCTCAGACCC
TTTTAGTCAGTGTGGAAAATCTCTAGCAGCATCTAGAATTAATTCCGTGTATTCTATAGTGTCACCTAAA
TCGTATGTGTATGATACATAAGGTTATGTATTAATTGTAGCCGCGTTCTAACGACAATATGTACAAGCCT
AATTGTGTAGCATCTGGCTTACTGAAGCAGACCCTATCATCTCTCTCGTAAACTGCCGTCAGAGTCGGTT
TGGTTGGACGAACCTTCTGAGTTTCTGGTAACGCCGTCCCGCACCCGGAAATGGTCAGCGAACCAATCAG
CAGGGTCATCGCTAGCCAGATCCTCTACGCCGGACGCATCGTGGCCGGCATCACCGGCGCCACAGGTGCG
GTTGCTGGCGCCTATATCGCCGACATCACCGATGGGGAAGATCGGGCTCGCCACTTCGGGCTCATGAGCG
CTTGTTTCGGCGTGGGTATGGTGGCAGGCCCCGTGGCCGGGGGACTGTTGGGCGCCATCTCCTTGCATGC
ACCATTCCTTGCGGCGGCGGTGCTCAACGGCCTCAACCTACTACTGGGCTGCTTCCTAATGCAGGAGTCG
CATAAGGGAGAGCGTCGAATGGTGCACTCTCAGTACAATCTGCTCTGATGCCGCATAGTTAAGCCAGCCC
CGACACCCGCCAACACCCGCTGACGCGCCCTGACGGGCTTGTCTGCTCCCGGCATCCGCTTACAGACAAG
CTGTGACCGTCTCCGGGAGCTGCATGTGTCAGAGGTTTTCACCGTCATCACCGAAACGCGCGAGACGAAA
GGGCCTCGTGATACGCCTATTTTTATAGGTTAATGTCATGATAATAATGGTTTCTTAGACGTCAGGTGGC
ACTTTTCGGGGAAATGTGCGCGGAACCCCTATTTGTTTATTTTTCTAAATACATTCAAATATGTATCCGC
TCATGAGACAATAACCCTGATAAATGCTTCAATAATATTGAAAAAGGAAGAGTATGAGTATTCAACATTT
CCGTGTCGCCCTTATTCCCTTTTTTGCGGCATTTTGCCTTCCTGTTTTTGCTCACCCAGAAACGCTGGTG
AAAGTAAAAGATGCTGAAGATCAGTTGGGTGCACGAGTGGGTTACATCGAACTGGATCTCAACAGCGGTA
AGATCCTTGAGAGTTTTCGCCCCGAAGAACGTTTTCCAATGATGAGCACTTTTAAAGTTCTGCTATGTGG
CGCGGTATTATCCCGTATTGACGCCGGGCAAGAGCAACTCGGTCGCCGCATACACTATTCTCAGAATGAC
TTGGTTGAGTACTCACCAGTCACAGAAAAGCATCTTACGGATGGCATGACAGTAAGAGAATTATGCAGTG
CTGCCATAACCATGAGTGATAACACTGCGGCCAACTTACTTCTGACAACGATCGGAGGACCGAAGGAGCT
AACCGCTTTTTTGCACAACATGGGGGATCATGTAACTCGCCTTGATCGTTGGGAACCGGAGCTGAATGAA
GCCATACCAAACGACGAGCGTGACACCACGATGCCTGTAGCAATGGCAACAACGTTGCGCAAACTATTAA
CTGGCGAACTACTTACTCTAGCTTCCCGGCAACAATTAATAGACTGGATGGAGGCGGATAAAGTTGCAGG
ACCACTTCTGCGCTCGGCCCTTCCGGCTGGCTGGTTTATTGCTGATAAATCTGGAGCCGGTGAGCGTGGG
TCTCGCGGTATCATTGCAGCACTGGGGCCAGATGGTAAGCCCTCCCGTATCGTAGTTATCTACACGACGG
GGAGTCAGGCAACTATGGATGAACGAAATAGACAGATCGCTGAGATAGGTGCCTCACTGATTAAGCATTG
GTAACTGTCAGACCAAGTTTACTCATATATACTTTAGATTGATTTAAAACTTCATTTTTAATTTAAAAGG
ATCTAGGTGAAGATCCTTTTTGATAATCTCATGACCAAAATCCCTTAACGTGAGTTTTCGTTCCACTGAG
CGTCAGACCCCGTAGAAAAGATCAAAGGATCTTCTTGAGATCCTTTTTTTCTGCGCGTAATCTGCTGCTT
GCAAACAAAAAAACCACCGCTACCAGCGGTGGTTTGTTTGCCGGATCAAGAGCTACCAACTCTTTTTCCG
AAGGTAACTGGCTTCAGCAGAGCGCAGATACCAAATACTGTTCTTCTAGTGTAGCCGTAGTTAGGCCACC
ACTTCAAGAACTCTGTAGCACCGCCTACATACCTCGCTCTGCTAATCCTGTTACCAGTGGCTGCTGCCAG
TGGCGATAAGTCGTGTCTTACCGGGTTGGACTCAAGACGATAGTTACCGGATAAGGCGCAGCGGTCGGGC
TGAACGGGGGGTTCGTGCACACAGCCCAGCTTGGAGCGAACGACCTACACCGAACTGAGATACCTACAGC
GTGAGCTATGAGAAAGCGCCACGCTTCCCGAAGGGAGAAAGGCGGACAGGTATCCGGTAAGCGGCAGGGT
CGGAACAGGAGAGCGCACGAGGGAGCTTCCAGGGGGAAACGCCTGGTATCTTTATAGTCCTGTCGGGTTT
CGCCACCTCTGACTTGAGCGTCGATTTTTGTGATGCTCGTCAGGGGGGCGGAGCCTATGGAAAAACGCCA
GCAACGCGGCCTTTTTACGGTTCCTGGCCTTTTGCTGGCCTTTTGCTCACATGTTCTTTCCTGCGTTATC
CCCTGATTCTGTGGATAACCGTATTACCGCCTTTGAGTGAGCTGATACCGCTCGCCGCAGCCGAACGACC
GAGCGCAGCGAGTCAGTGAGCGAGGAAGCGGAAGAGCGCCCAATACGCAAACCGCCTCTCCCCGCGCGTT
GGCCGATTCATTAATGCAGCTGTGGAATGTGTGTCAGTTAGGGTGTGGAAAGTCCCCAGGCTCCCCAGCA
GGCAGAAGTATGCAAAGCATGCATCTCAATTAGTCAGCAACCAGGTGTGGAAAGTCCCCAGGCTCCCCAG
CAGGCAGAAGTATGCAAAGCATGCATCTCAATTAGTCAGCAACCATAGTCCCGCCCCTAACTCCGCCCAT
CCCGCCCCTAACTCCGCCCAGTTCCGCCCATTCTCCGCCCCATGGCTGACTAATTTTTTTTATTTATGCA
GAGGCCGAGGCCGCCTCGGCCTCTGAGCTATTCCAGAAGTAGTGAGGAGGCTTTTTTGGAGGCCTAGGCT
TTTGCAAAAAGCTTGGACACAAGACAGGCTTGCGAGATATGTTTGAGAATACCACTTTATCCCGCGTCAG
GGAGAGGCAGTGCGTAAAAAGACGCGGACTCATGTGAAATACTGGTTTTTAGTGCGCCAGATCTCTATAA
TCTCGCGCAACCTATTTTCCCCTCGAACACTTTTTAAGCCGTAGATAAACAGGCTGGGACACTTCACATG
AGCGAAAAATACATCGTCACCTGGGACATGTTGCAGATCCATGCACGTAAACTCGCAAGCCGACTGATGC
CTTCTGAACAATGGAAAGGCATTATTGCCGTAAGCCGTGGCGGTCTGTACCGGGTGCGTTACTGGCGCGT
GAACTGGGTATTCGTCATGTCGATACCGTTTGTATTTCCAGCTACGATCACGACAACCAGCGCGAGCTTA
AAGTGCTGAAACGCGCAGAAGGCGATGGCGAAGGCTTCATCGTTATTGATGACCTGGTGGATACCGGTGG
TACTGCGGTTGCGATTCGTGAAATGTATCCAAAAGCGCACTTTGTCACCATCTTCGCAAAACCGGCTGGT
CGTCCGCTGGTTGATGACTATGTTGTTGATATCCCGCAAGATACCTGGATTGAACAGCCGTGGGATATGG
GCGTCGTATTCGTCCCGCCAATCTCCGGTCGCTAATCTTTTCAACGCCTGGCACTGCCGGGCGTTGTTCT
TTTTAACTTCAGGCGGGTTACAATAGTTTCCAGTAAGTATTCTGGAGGCTGCATCCATGACACAGGCAAA
CCTGAGCGAAACCCTGTTCAAACCCCGCTTTAAACATCCTGAAACCTCGACGCTAGTCCGCCGCTTTAAT
CACGGCGCACAACCGCCTGTGCAGTCGGCCCTTGATGGTAAAACCATCCCTCACTGGTATCGCATGATTA
ACCGTCTGATGTGGATCTGGCGCGGCATTGACCCACGCGAAATCCTCGACGTCCAGGCACGTATTGTGAT
GAGCGATGCCGAACGTACCGACGATGATTTATACGATACGGTGATTGGCTACCGTGGCGGCAACTGGATT
TATGAGTGGGCCCCGGATCTTTGTGAAGGAACCTTACTTCTGTGGTGTGACATAATTGGACAAACTACCT
ACAGAGATTTAAAGCTCTAAGGTAAATATAAAATTTTTAAGTGTATAATGTGTTAAACTACTGATTCTAA
TTGTTTGTGTATTTTAGATTCCAACCTATGGAACTGATGAATGGGAGCAGTGGTGGAATGCCTTTAATGA
GGAAAACCTGTTTTGCTCAGAAGAAATGCCATCTAGTGATGATGAGGCTACTGCTGACTCTCAACATTCT
ACTCCTCCAAAAAAGAAGAGAAAGGTAGAAGACCCCAAGGACTTTCCTTCAGAATTGCTAAGTTTTTTGA
GTCATGCTGTGTTTAGTAATAGAACTCTTGCTTGCTTTGCTATTTACACCACAAAGGAAAAAGCTGCACT
GCTATACAAGAAAATTATGGAAAAATATTCTGTAACCTTTATAAGTAGGCATAACAGTTATAATCATAAC
ATACTGTTTTTTCTTACTCCACACAGGCATAGAGTGTCTGCTATTAATAACTATGCTCAAAAATTGTGTA
CCTTTAGCTTTTTAATTTGTAAAGGGGTTAATAAGGAATATTTGATGTATAGTGCCTTGACTAGAGATCA
TAATCAGCCATACCACATTTGTAGAGGTTTTACTTGCTTTAAAAAACCTCCCACACCTCCCCCTGAACCT
GAAACATAAAATGAATGCAATTGTTGTTGTTAACTTGTTTATTGCAGCTTATAATGGTTACAAATAAAGC
AATAGCATCACAAATTTCACAAATAAAGCATTTTTTTCACTGCATTCTAGTTGTGGTTTGTCCAAACTCA
TCAATGTATCTTATCATGTCTGGATCAACTGGATAACTCAAGCTAACCAAAATCATCCCAAACTTCCCAC
CCCATACCCTATTACCACTGCCAATTACCTGTGGTTTCATTTACTCTAAACCTGTGATTCCTCTGAATTA
TTTTCATTTTAAAGAAATTGTATTTGTTAAATATGTACTACAAACTTAGTAGT
